Addgene plasmid #19769: pAd-cMyc T58A
Depositing lab: Konrad Hochedlinger. Depositing organization: Massachusetts General Hospital. Publication: Induced pluripotent stem cells generated without viral integration. Stadtfeld M, Nagaya M, Utikal J, Weir G, Hochedlinger K. Science. 2008 Nov 7;322(5903):945-9. doi: 10.1126/science.1162494. Epub 2008 Sep 25. PubMed 18818365.
Backbone
  Vector backbone: pAd-ClaI
  Backbone size w/o insert (bp): 32900
  Vector type: Mammalian Expression, Adenoviral
Growth in bacteria
  Bacterial resistance: Ampicillin, 100 μg/mL
  Growth temperature: 37°C
  Growth strain: DH5alpha
  Growth instructions: Stbl3
  Copy number: Low Copy
Gene/Insert
  Gene/Insert name: c-myc
  Species: H. sapiens (human)
  Insert size (bp): 3600
  Mutation: T58A
  Entrez Gene: MYC (a.k.a. MRTL, MYCC, bHLHe39, c-Myc)
  Cloning method: Restriction Enzyme; 5′ cloning site MfeI (unknown if destroyed); 3′ cloning site PacI (unknown if destroyed)
  Sequencing primers: 5′ CMV-F
Terms and licenses: Academic/Nonprofit Terms; Industry Terms: Not Available to Industry
Depositor comments: From article: For the cloning of adenoviral vectors, EcoRI fragments containing the respective cDNAs for c-myc (constitutively active human T58A variant), Klf4, Oct4 and Sox2 were integrated into the EcoRI site of pHIHG-Ad2. A fragment containing the cDNA sequence was isolated from the resulting plasmids by MfeI/PacI digestion and used for electroporation of BJ5183 cells together with linearized vector pAd-ClaI. Correct clones were identified by HindIII digestion.
How to cite: pAd-cMyc T58A was a gift from Konrad Hochedlinger (Addgene plasmid # 19769 ; http://n2t.net/addgene:19769 ; RRID:Addgene_19769)
