[The description below was written by a language model from this plasmid's Addgene catalogue record.]
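Description:
pAd-cMyc T58A is a large adenoviral genome plasmid for mammalian expression, built on the pAd-ClaI backbone (about 32.9 kb without insert). It is maintained in E. coli as a low-copy plasmid under ampicillin selection. The record does not give a feature table, so the bacterial origin, the adenoviral serotype, any deletions in the viral genome and the exact layout of viral elements are not stated.

The payload is a roughly 3.6 kb fragment carrying the human c-myc (MYC) cDNA with a T58A substitution, which the depositor describes as a constitutively active variant. Threonine 58 is a phosphorylation site that normally promotes Myc turnover, so changing it to alanine is generally understood to stabilise the protein. According to the depositor's notes, the cDNA was first placed as an EcoRI fragment into a shuttle plasmid, pHIHG-Ad2. An MfeI/PacI fragment containing the cDNA was then co-electroporated with linearised pAd-ClaI into recombination-competent BJ5183 bacteria, so the final construct arose by homologous recombination rather than simple ligation. The promoter is not explicitly recorded. The listing of a CMV forward sequencing primer suggests a CMV-driven cassette, but this is an inference, and the insert size implies that the fragment carries sequences beyond the coding region.

The construct was made as one of a set of four adenoviral vectors, alongside Klf4, Oct4 and Sox2. Together they were intended for transient, non-integrating delivery of the reprogramming factors, so that induced pluripotent stem cells could be generated without viral integration into the host genome.
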