>Addgene plasmid #19769 | pAd-cMyc T58A | addgene partial sequence | sequence record 25415 | 19769 with pBluescriptKS
GGAAATNATTCTCAGGATCCGTCGACTTACGCACAAGAGTTCCGTAGNTGCCCCCCTTTTAANGGGTTTC
AACTGTTNTCGTCGTTTCCGCAACAAGATCCCCCTTCANAAATGAGCTTTTGCTCCTCTGCTTGGACGGA
CAGGATGTATGCTGTGGCTTTTTTAAGGATAACTACCTTGGGGGCCTTTTCATTGTTTTCCAACTCCGGG
ATCTGGTCACGCAGGGCAAAAAAGCTCCGTTTTAGCTCGTTCCTCCTCTGGCGCTCCAAGACGTTGTGTG
TTCGCCTCTTGACATTCTCCTCGGTGTCCGAGGACCTGGGGCTGGTGCATTTTCGGTTGTTGCTGATCTG
TCTCAGGACTCTGACACTGTCCAACTTGACCCTCTTGGCAGCAGGATAGTCCTTCCGAGTGGAGGGAGGC
GCTGCGTAGTTGTGCTGATGTGTGGAGACGTGGCACCTCTTGAGGACCAGTGGGCTGTGAGGAGGTTTGC
TGTGGCCTCCAGCAGAAGGTGATCCAGACTCTGACCTTTTGCCAGGAGCCTGCCTCTTTTCCACAGAAAC
AACATCGATTTCTTCCTCATCTTCTTGTTCCTCCTCAGAGTCNCTGCTGGTGGTGGGCGGTGTCTCCTCA
TGGNANCACCNGGGGCTCGGGGGCTGCCCNGCGGNGAGGACTCCGTTCGAAGGAGAGCA
