>Addgene plasmid #19769 | pAd-cMyc T58A | addgene partial sequence | sequence record 25416 | CMV-F 5'-CGCAAATGGGCGGTAGGCGTG-3'
GGTNNNNAGGNTNNNAAGCNGAGNTCGTTNNGTGAACCGTCAGATCGCCTGGAGACGCCATCCACGCTGT
TTTGACCTCCATAGAAGACACCGGGACCGATCCAGCCTCCCCTCGAAGCTGATCCTGAGAACTTCAGGGT
GAGTCTATGGGACCCTTGATGTTTTCTTTCCCCTTCTTTTCTATGGTTAAGTTCATGTCATAGGAAGGGG
AGAAGTAACAGGGTACACATATTGACCAAATCAGGGTAATTTTGCATTTGTAATTTTAAAAAATGCTTTC
TTCTTTTAATATACTTTTTTGTTTATCTTATTTCTAATACTTTCCCTAATCTCTTTCTTTCAGGGCAATA
ATGATACAATGTATCATGCCTCTTTGCACCATTCTAAAGAATAACAGTGATAATTTCTGGGTTAAGGCAA
TAGCAATATTTCTGCATATAAATATTTCTGCATATAAATTGTAACTGATGTAAGAGGTTTCATATTGCTA
ATAGCAGCTACAATCCAGCTACCATTCTGCTTTTATTTTATGGTTGGGATAAGGCTGGATTATTCTGAGT
CCAAGCTAGGCCCTTTTGCTAATCATGTTCATACCTCTTATCTTCCTCCCACAGCTCCTGGGCAACGTGC
TGGTCTGTGTGCTGGCCCATCACTTTGGCAAAGAATTGATCTTCGGCCAGCGACTAGTAGAAGCCACCAT
GGGATAGCTATCCTTATGACGTGCCTGACTATGCCAGCCTGATGCTGATGNGCTATCCTTATGACGTGCC
TGACTATGCCCAGCNNGATGCTGATGAGCTATCCCTTNN
