>Addgene plasmid #19769 | pAd-cMyc T58A | addgene partial sequence | sequence record 25417 | 19769 with cMyc-F 5'-CGTTAGCTTCACCAACAGGAA
GCAGCCGTATTTCTACTGCGACGAGGAGGAGAACTTCTACCAGCAGCAGCAGCAGAGCGAGCTGCAGCCC
CCGGCGCCCAGCGAGGATATCTGGAAGAAATTCGAGCTGCTGCCCGCGCCGCCCCTGTCCCCTAGCCGCC
GCTCCGGGCTCTGCTCGCCCTCCTACGTTGCGGTCACACCCTTCTCCCTTCGGGGAGACAACGACGGCGG
TGGCGGGAGCTTCTCCACGGCCGACCAGCTGGAGATGGTGACCGAGCTGCTGGGAGGAGACATGGTGAAC
CAGAGTTTCATCTGCGACCCGGACGACGAGACCTTCATCAAAAACATCATCATCCAGGACTGTATGTGGA
GCGGCTTCTCGGCCGCCGCCAAGCTCGTCTCAGAGAAGCTGGCCTCCTACCAGGCTGCGCGCAAAGACAG
CGGCAGCCCGAACCCCGCCCGCGGCCACAGCGTCTGCTCCACCTCCAGCTTGTACCTGCAGGATCTGAGC
GCCGCCGCCTCAGAGTGCATCGACCCCTCGGTGGTCTTCCCCTACCCTCTCAACGACAGCAGCTCGCCCA
AGTCCTGCGCCTCGCAAGACTCCAGCGCCTTCTCTCCGTCCTCGGATTCTCTGCTCTCCTCGACGGAGTC
CTCCCCGCAGGGCAGCCCCGAGCCCCTGGTGCTCC
